Addgene plasmid #236866: NanoBRET Assay Vector, NanoLuc-HRAS WT
Depositing lab: Promega Corporation.
Backbone
  Vector backbone: pFN224C NanoLuc(R) CMV-Neo BiBRET-Balanced Vector and pFC221K HaloTag(R) CMV-Blast BiBRET Vector
  Vector type: Mammalian Expression
  Selectable markers: Neomycin (select with G418)
Growth in bacteria
  Bacterial resistance: Chloramphenicol, 25 μg/mL
  Growth temperature: 37°C
  Growth strain: DH5alpha
  Copy number: High Copy
Gene/Insert
  Gene/Insert name: HRAS
  Species: H. sapiens (human)
  Mutation: None
  Entrez Gene: HRAS (a.k.a. C-BAS/HAS, C-H-RAS, C-HA-RAS1, CTLO, H-RASIDX, HAMSV, HRAS1, RASH1, p21ras)
  Promoter: CMV
  Tag / fusion protein: NanoLuc (R) (N terminal on backbone)
  Cloning method: Other
How to cite: NanoBRET Assay Vector, NanoLuc-HRAS WT was a gift from Promega Corporation (Addgene plasmid # 236866 ; http://n2t.net/addgene:236866 ; RRID:Addgene_236866)
