[The description below was written by a language model from this plasmid's Addgene catalogue record and pLannotate feature annotations shown in this document.]
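Description:
NanoBRET Assay Vector, NanoLuc-HRAS WT is a 6.1 kb mammalian expression plasmid from Promega's BiBRET vector family; the record lists both a NanoLuc CMV-Neo and a HaloTag CMV-Blast vector as backbone sources. It is maintained in E. coli at high copy through a ColE1/pUC-type origin and selected with chloramphenicol, conferred by a cat gene preceded by the synthetic bacterial EM7 promoter. For selection in mammalian cells it carries a neomycin phosphotransferase gene (G418 resistance) that lies downstream of an EF-1α core promoter with intron A sequences and ends in a synthetic poly(A) signal.

The payload is wild-type human HRAS, the small GTPase proto-oncoprotein, fused at its N terminus to human codon-optimised NanoLuc luciferase. The catalogue gives CMV as the promoter. The feature table shows a somewhat unusual arrangement: a minimal CMV promoter fragment and an SP6 phage promoter sit directly upstream of the NanoLuc-HRAS reading frame, while the adjacent CMV enhancer and a larger CMV promoter fragment are annotated on the opposite strand, pointing toward the EM7-cat cassette. This looks like a shared-enhancer, divergent layout, though the record does not explain the design or what "balanced" means. The fusion transcript terminates at an SV40 polyadenylation signal, and the SP6 promoter could support in vitro transcription.

As the name indicates, the construct supplies the luminescent energy donor for NanoBRET assays, in which NanoLuc-tagged HRAS transfers energy to a nearby fluorescent acceptor, such as a labelled HaloTag fusion partner or a fluorescent tracer. Such assays report protein interactions or ligand engagement in live cells. The record does not specify a particular acceptor or partner.
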