Features (pLannotate 1.2.2; 17 found; start..end, strand, type, name):
     17..98      -  polyA_signal   SV40 poly(A) signal: SV40 polyadenylation signal
    121..204     -  CDS            large T antigen (fragment): large T antigen from SV40 (simian virus 40)
    260..292     -  misc_feature   MCS (fragment): pUC18/19 multiple cloning site
    301..870     -  CDS            H-Ras (sequence partly withheld): human small GTPase proto-oncoprotein
    892..1404    -  CDS            Nluc: NanoLuc® luciferase human codon-optimized
   1443..1461    -  promoter       SP6 promoter: promoter for bacteriophage SP6 RNA polymerase
   1487..1509    -  promoter       minimal CMV promoter (fragment): human cytomegalovirus (CMV) immediate early promoter
   1519..1884    +  enhancer       CMV enhancer: human cytomegalovirus immediate early enhancer
   1886..2073    +  promoter       CMV promoter (fragment): human cytomegalovirus (CMV) immediate early promoter
   2092..2139    +  promoter       EM7 promoter: synthetic bacterial promoter&nbsp
   2171..2827    +  CDS            cat: CAT_ECOLX - Experimental evidence at protein level: Swiss-Prot protein existence level 1. This enzyme is an effector of chloramphenicol resistance in bacteria. From Escherichia coli. This protein is used as a marker in many commonly used cloning vectors, such as pACYC184.
   3002..3590    -  rep_origin     ori: high-copy-number ColE1/pMB1/pBR322/pUC origin of replication
   3716..3764    -  polyA_signal   poly(A) signal: synthetic polyadenylation signal
   3791..4582    -  CDS            neo: KKA2_KLEPN - Also known as kan, nptII. Experimental evidence at protein level: Swiss-Prot protein existence level 1. Resistance to kanamycin, neomycin, paromomycin, ribostamycin, butirosin and gentamicin B. From Klebsiella pneumoniae.
   4969..5172    -  intron         EF-1α intron A: truncated intron upstream of the start codon of human EF-1α
   5798..5907    -  intron         EF-1α intron A (fragment): intron upstream of the start codon of human EF-1α
   5908..6119    -  promoter       EF-1α core promoter: core promoter for human elongation factor EF-1α
>Addgene plasmid #236866 | NanoBRET Assay Vector, NanoLuc-HRAS WT | addgene full sequence | sequence record 472476 | Addgene NGS Result
AAGACGCGTGACGTCGGCAGTGAAAAAAATGCTTTATTTGTGAAATTTGTGATGCTATTGCTTTATTTGT
AACCATTATAAGCTGCAATAAACAAGTTAACAACAACAATTGCATTCATTTTATGTTTCAGGTTCAGGGG
GAGGTGTGGGAGGTTTTTTAAAGCAAGTAAAACCTCTACAAATGTGGTATGGCTGATTATGATCCGCGGC
CGCAATACGTCGACGTTATCAGCTGACTTCGTACGAGAGCCTAGGTGTTTCTAGAGGATCCCCGGGTACC
GAGCCCGAATTCGTTTAAACTCAGGAGAGCACACACTTGCAGCTCATGCAGCCGGGGCCACTCTCATCAG
GAGGGTTCAGCTTCCGCAGCTT
[498 nt withheld, positions 373-870]
GGCGATCGCGCCGCTCGAGCCCGCCAGAATGCGTTCGCACAGCCGCCAGCCGGTCACTCCGTTGATGGTT
ACTCGGAACAGCAGGGAGCCGTCGGGGTTGATCAGGCGCTCGTCGATAATTTTGTTGCCGTTCCACAGGG
TCCCTGTTACAGTGATCTTTTTGCCGTCGAACACGGCGATGCCTTCATACGGCCGTCCGAAATAGTCGAT
CATGTTCGGCGTAACCCCGTCGATTACCAGTGTGCCATAGTGCAGGATCACCTTAAAGTGATGATCATCC
ACAGGGTACACCACCTTAAAAATTTTTTCGATCTGGCCCATTTGGTCGCCGCTCAGACCTTCATACGGGA
TGATGACATGGATGTCGATCTTCAGCCCATTTTCACCGCTCAGGACAATCCTTTGGATCGGAGTTACGGA
CACCCCGAGATTCTGAAACAAACTGGACACACCTCCCTGTTCAAGGACTTGGTCCAGGTTGTAGCCGGCT
GTCTGTCGCCAGTCCCCAACGAAATCTTCGAGTGTGAAGACCATGGTGAGCGCTAGCTGCAAAAAGAACA
AGTAGCTTGTATTCTATAGTGTCACCTAAATGGGCGATCTGACGGTTCACTAAACCAGCTCTGCTTATAT
AGGCCTCCCTGGCGCGCCACTAGTTATTAATAGTAATCAATTACGGGGTCATTAGTTCATAGCCCATATA
TGGAGTTCCGCGTTACATAACTTACGGTAAATGGCCCGCCTGGCTGACCGCCCAACGACCCCCGCCCATT
GACGTCAATAATGACGTATGTTCCCATAGTAACGCCAATAGGGACTTTCCATTGACGTCAATGGGTGGAG
TATTTACGGTAAACTGCCCACTTGGCAGTACATCAAGTGTATCATATGCCAAGTCCGCCCCCTATTGACG
TCAATGACGGTAAATGGCCCGCCTGGCATTATGCCCAGTACATGACCTTACGGGACTTTCCTACTTGGCA
GTACATCTACGTATTAGTCATCGCTATTACCATGGTGATGCGGTTTTGGCAGTACACCAATGGGCGTGGA
TAGCGGTTTGACTCACGGGGATTTCCAAGTCTCCACCCCATTGACGTCAATGGGAGTTTGTTTTGGCACC
AAAATCAACGGGACTTTCCAAAATGTCGTAATAACCCCGCCCCGTTGACGCAAATGGGCGGTAGGCGTGT
ACGGTGGGAGGTCAAATCGAATTCTAATACTGTTGACAATTAATCATCGGCATAGTATATCGGCATAGTA
TAATACGACAAGGTGAGGAACTAAACCCAGGAGGCAGATCATGGAGAAAAAAATCACTGGATATACCACC
GTTGATATATCCCAATGGCATCGTAAAGAACATTTTGAGGCATTTCAGTCAGTTGCTCAATGTACCTATA
ACCAGACCGTTCAGCTGGATATTACGGCCTTTTTAAAGACCGTAAAGAAAAATAAGCACAAGTTTTATCC
GGCCTTTATTCACATTCTTGCCCGCCTGATGAATGCTCATCCGGAATTCCGTATGGCAATGAAAGACGGT
GAGCTGGTGATATGGGATAGTGTTCACCCTTGTTACACCGTTTTCCATGAGCAAACTGAAACGTTTTCAT
CGCTCTGGAGTGAATACCACGACGATTTCCGGCAGTTTCTACACATATATTCGCAAGATGTGGCGTGTTA
CGGTGAAAACCTGGCCTATTTCCCTAAAGGGTTTATTGAGAATATGTTTTTCGTCTCAGCCAATCCCTGG
GTGAGTTTCACCAGTTTTGATTTAAACGTGGCCAATATGGACAACTTCTTCGCCCCCGTTTTCACTATGG
GCAAATATTATACGCAAGGCGACAAGGTGCTGATGCCGCTGGCGATTCAGGTTCATCATGCCGTCTGTGA
TGGCTTCCATGTCGGCAGAATGCTTAATGAATTACAACAGTACTGCGATGAGTGGCAGGGCGGGGCGTAA
GCGGGACTCTGGGGTTCGAAATGACCGACCAAGCGACGCCCAACCGGTATCAGCTCACTCAAAGGCGGTA
ATACGGTTATCCACAGAATCAGGGGATAACGCAGGAAAGAACATGTGAGCAAAAGGCCAGCAAAAGGCCA
GGAACCGTAAAAAGGCCGCGTTGCTGGCGTTTTTCCATAGGCTCCGCCCCCCTGACGAGCATCACAAAAA
TCGACGCTCAAGTCAGAGGTGGCGAAACCCGACAGGACTATAAAGATACCAGGCGTTTCCCCCTGGAAGC
TCCCTCGTGCGCTCTCCTGTTCCGACCCTGCCGCTTACCGGATACCTGTCCGCCTTTCTCCCTTCGGGAA
GCGTGGCGCTTTCTCATAGCTCACGCTGTAGGTATCTCAGTTCGGTGTAGGTCGTTCGCTCCAAGCTGGG
CTGTGTGCACGAACCCCCCGTTCAGCCCGACCGCTGCGCCTTATCCGGTAACTATCGTCTTGAGTCCAAC
CCGGTAAGACACGACTTATCGCCACTGGCAGCAGCCACTGGTAACAGGATTAGCAGAGCGAGGTATGTAG
GCGGTGCTACAGAGTTCTTGAAGTGGTGGCCTAACTACGGCTACACTAGAAGGACAGTATTTGGTATCTG
CGCTCTGCTGAAGCCAGTTACCTTCGGAAAAAGAGTTGGTAGCTCTTGATCCGGCAAACAAACCACCGCT
GGTAGCGGTGGTTTTTTTGTTTGCAAGCAGCAGATTACGCGCAGAAAAAAAGGATTTCAAGAAGATCCTT
TGATCTTTTCTACGGGGTCTGACGCTCAGTGGAACGAAAACTCACGTTAAGGGATTTTGGTCATGAGATT
ATCAAAAAGGATCTTCACCTAGATCCTTTTATAGTCCGGAATCGTCACACAAAAAACCAACACACAGATG
TAATGAAAATAAAGATATTTTATTGCGGCCATCGTGATGGCTAGAGTTCAGAAGAACTCGTCAAGAAGGC
GATAGAAGGCGATGCGCTGCGAATCGGGAGCGGCGATACCGTAAAGCACGAGGAAGCGGTCAGCCCATTC
GCCGCCAAGCTCTTCAGCAATATCACGGGTAGCCAACGCTATGTCCTGATAGCGGTCCGCCACACCCAGC
CGGCCACAGTCGATGAATCCAGAAAAGCGGCCATTTTCCACCATGATATTCGGCAAGCAGGCATCGCCGT
GGGTCACGACGAGATCCTCGCCGTCGGGCATGCGCGCCTTGAGCCTGGCGAACAGTTCGGCTGGCGCGAG
CCCCTGATGCTCTTCGTCCAGATCATCCTGATCGACAAGACCGGCTTCCATCCGAGTACGTGCTCGCTCG
ATGCGATGTTTCGCTTGGTGGTCGAATGGGCAGGTAGCCGGATCAAGCGTATGCAGCCGCCGCATTGCAT
CAGCCATGATGGATACTTTCTCGGCAGGAGCAAGGTGAGATGACAGGAGATCCTGCCCCGGCACTTCGCC
CAATAGCAGCCAGTCCCTTCCCGCTTCAGTGACAACGTCGAGCACAGCTGCGCAAGGAACGCCCGTCGTG
GCCAGCCACGATAGCCGCGCTGCCTCGTCCTGCAGTTCATTCAGGGCACCGGACAGGTCGGTCTTGACAA
AAAGAACCGGGCGCCCCTGCGCTGACAGCCGGAACACGGCGGCATCAGAGCAGCCGATTGTCTGTTGTGC
CCAGTCATAGCCGAATAGCCTCTCCACCCAAGCGGCCGGAGAACCTGCGTGCAATCCATCTTGTTCAATC
ATGGTGGCATCGATTCCCGGTCAACATCCAGTACACCTCCGGCACACCGGCTTCCCCAAGGGCGCCACGC
TCTCCCACCACAACATCCTCAACAACGGCTACTGGGTGGGCCGCACGGTCGGCTACACGGAGCAGGACCG
GGTGTGTCTGCCGGTGCCCTTCTACCACTGCTTCGGCATGGTCATGGGCAACTTGGGCGCCACCTCCCAC
GCCGCCTGCATCGTCATCCCGGCCCCGTCCTTCGAGCCGGCGGCGACGCTGGAGGCGGTGCAGCGGGAGA
GGTGCACGTCCCTGTACGGCGTCCCCACGAAGCCGAATTCCACCACACTGGACTAGATGCATGCTCGACA
GTGTGATGGATATCTGCAGAATTCGGCTTTCACGACACCTGAAATGGAAGAAAAAAACTTTGAACCACTG
TCTGAGGCTTGAGAATGAACCAAGATCCAAACTCAAAAAGGGCAAATTCCAAGGAGAATTACATCAAGTG
CCAAGCTGGCCTAACTTCAGTCTCCACCCACTCAGTGTGGGGAAACTCCATCGCATAAAACCCCTCCCCC
CAACCTAAAGACGACGTACTCCAAAAGCTCGAGAACTAATCGAGGTGCCTGGACGGCGCCCGGTACTCCG
TGGAGTCACATGAAGCGACGGCTGAGGACGGAAAGGCCCTTTTCCTTTGTGTGGGTGACTCACCCGCCCG
CTCTCCCGAGCGCCGCGTCCTCCATTTTGAGCTGCCTGCAGCAGGGCCGGGAAGCGGCCATCTTTCCGCT
CACGCAACTGGTGCCGACCGGGCCAGCCTTGCCGCCCAGGGCGGGGCGATACACGGCGGCGCGAGGCCAG
GCACCAGAGCAGGCCGGCCAGCTTGAGACTACCCCCGTCCGATTCTCGGTGGCCGCGCTCGCAGGCCCCG
CCTCGCCGAACATGTGCGCTGGGACGCACGGGCCCCGTCGCCGCCCGCGGCCCCAAAAACCGAAATACCA
GTGTGCAGATCTTGGCCCGCATTTACAAGACTATCTTGCCAGAAAAAAAGCGTCGCAGCAGGTCATCAAA
AATTTTAAATGGCTAGAGACTTATCGAAAGCAGCGAGACAGGCGCGAAGGTGCCACCAGATTCGCACGCG
GCGGCCCCAGCGCCCAGGCCAGGCCTCAACTCAAGCACGAGGCGAAGGGGCTCCTTAAGCGCAAGGCCTC
GAACTCTCCCACCCACTTCCAACCCGAAGCTCGGGATCAAGAATCACGTACTGCAGCCAGGTGGAAGTAA
TTCAAGGCACGCAAGGGCCATAACCCGTAAAGAGGCCAGGCCCGCGGGAACCACACACGGCACTTACCTG
TGTTCTGGCGGCAAACCCGTTGCGAAAAAGAACGTTCACGGCGACTACTGCACTTATATACGGTTCTCCC
CCACCCTCGGGAAAAAGGCGGAGCCAGTACACGACATCACTTTCCCAGTTTACCCCGCGCCACCTTCTCT
AGGCACCGGTTCAATTGCCGACCCCTCCCCCCAACTTCTCGGGGACTGTGGGCGATGTGCGCTCTGCCCA
CTGACGGGCACCGGAGCC
